>Addgene plasmid #170626 | pLIC-lyn11-myc-LOV2GIVe (FA) | addgene full sequence | sequence record 336177 | Addgene NGS Result
GACATTGATTATTGACTAGTTATTAATAGTAATCAATTACGGGGTCATTAGTTCATAGCCCATATATGGA
GTTCCGCGTTACATAACTTACGGTAAATGGCCCGCCTGGCTGACCGCCCAACGACCCCCGCCCATTGACG
TCAATAATGACGTATGTTCCCATAGTAACGCCAATAGGGACTTTCCATTGACGTCAATGGGTGGAGTATT
TACGGTAAACTGCCCACTTGGCAGTACATCAAGTGTATCATATGCCAAGTACGCCCCCTATTGACGTCAA
TGACGGTAAATGGCCCGCCTGGCATTATGCCCAGTACATGACCTTATGGGACTTTCCTACTTGGCAGTAC
ATCTACGTATTAGTCATCGCTATTACCATGGTGATGCGGTTTTGGCAGTACATCAATGGGCGTGGATAGC
GGTTTGACTCACGGGGATTTCCAAGTCTCCACCCCATTGACGTCAATGGGAGTTTGTTTTGGCACCAAAA
TCAACGGGACTTTCCAAAATGTCGTAACAACTCCGCCCCATTGACGCAAATGGGCGGTAGGCGTGTACGG
TGGGAGGTCTATATAAGCAGAGCTCTCTGGCTAACTAGAGAACCCACTGCTTACTGGCTTATCGAAATTA
ATACGACTCACTATAGGGAGACCCAAGCTGGCTAGCGTTTAAACTTAAGATGGGATGTATAAAATCAAAA
GGGAAAGACAGCGGTACCGAGCTCGGATCCATGGAACAAAAACTTATTTCTGAAGAAGATCTGGGAATTC
TGTACTTCCAATCCAATGCGTTGGCTACTACACTTGAACGTATTGAGAAGAACTTTGTCATTACTGACCC
AAGGTTGCCAGATAATCCCATTATATTCGCGTCCGATAGTTTCTTGCAGTTGACAGAATATAGCCGTGAA
GAAATTTTGGGAAGAAACTGCAGGTTTCTACAAGGTCCTGAAACTGATCGCGCGACAGTGAGAAAAATTA
GAGATGCCATAGATAACCAAACAGAGGTCACTGTTCAGCTGATTAATTATACAAAGAGTGGTAAAAAGTT
CTGGAACCTCTTTCACTTGCAGCCTATGCGAGATCAGAAGGGAGATGTCCAGTACTTTATTGGGGTTCAG
AAGGATGGAACTGAGCATGTCCGAGATGCTGCCGAGAGAGAGGGAGTCATGGAGATTAAGAAAACTGCAG
AAAATATTGAAGTTGTTACTCTACAACAGGCTTTGGAAGAAAGCAATAAGCTTACCTCAGTACAGATAAA
GTCCTCAAGTTAATAGCGCATTGGAAGTGGATAACTCGAGCATGCATCTAGAGGGCCCGTTTAAACCCGC
TGATCAGCCTCGACTGTGCCTTCTAGTTGCCAGCCATCTGTTGTTTGCCCCTCCCCCGTGCCTTCCTTGA
CCCTGGAAGGTGCCACTCCCACTGTCCTTTCCTAATAAAATGAGGAAATTGCATCGCATTGTCTGAGTAG
GTGTCATTCTATTCTGGGGGGTGGGGTGGGGCAGGACAGCAAGGGGGAGGATTGGGAAGACAATAGCAGG
CATGCTGGGGATGCGGTGGGCTCTATGGCTTCTGAGGCGGAAAGAACCAGCTGGGGCTCTAGGGGGTATC
CCC
[124 nt withheld, positions 1614-1737]
C
[91 nt withheld, positions 1739-1829]
A
[49 nt withheld, positions 1831-1879]
CCTTTGACGTTGGAGTCCACGTTCTTT
[37 nt withheld, positions 1907-1943]
ACCCTATCTCGGTCTATTCTTTTGATTTATAAGGGATTTTGCCGATTTCGGCCTATTGGTTAAAAAATGA
GCTGATTTAACAAAAATTTAACGCGAATTAATTCTGTGGAATGTGTGTCAGTTAGGGTGTGGAAAGTCCC
CAGGCTCCCCAGCAGGCAGAAGTATGCAAAGCATGCATCTCAATTAGTCAGCAACCAGGTGTGGAAAGTC
CCCAGGCTCCCCAGCAGGCAGAAGTATGCAAAGCATGCATCTCAATTAGTCAGCAACCATAGTCCCGCCC
CTAACTCCGCCCATCCCGCCCCTAACTCCGCCCAGTTCCGCCCATTCTCCGCCCCATGGCTGACTAATTT
TTTTTATTTATGCAGAGGCCGAGGCCGCCTCTGCCTCTGAGCTATTCCAGAAGTAGTGAGGAGGCTTTTT
TGGAGGCCTAGGCTTTTGCAAAAAGCTCCCGGGAGCTTGTATATCCATTTTCGGATCTGATCAGCACGTG
ATGAAAAAGCCTGAACTCACCGCGACGTCTGTCGAGAAGTTTCTGATCGAAAAGTTCGACAGCGTCTCCG
ACCTGATGCAGCTCTCGGAGGGCGAAGAATCTCGTGCTTTCAGCTTCGATGTAGGAGGGCGTGGATATGT
CCTGCGGGTAAATAGCTGCGCCGATGGTTTCTACAAAGATCGTTATGTTTATCGGCACTTTGCATCGGCC
GCGCTCCCGATTCCGGAAGTGCTTGACATTGGGGAATTTAGCGAGAGCCTGACCTATTGCATCTCCCGCC
GTGCACAGGGTGTCACGTTGCAAGACCTGCCTGAAACCGAACTGCCCGCTGTTCTGCAGCCGGTCGCGGA
GGCCATGGATGCGATCGCTGCGGCCGATCTTAGCCAGACGAGCGGGTTCGGCCCATTCGGACCGCAAGGA
ATCGGTCAATACACTACATGGCGTGATTTCATATGCGCGATTGCTGATCCCCATGTGTATCACTGGCAAA
CTGTGATGGACGACACCGTCAGTGCGTCCGTCGCGCAGGCTCTCGATGAGCTGATGCTTTGGGCCGAGGA
CTGCCCCGAAGTCCGGCACCTCGTGCACGCGGATTTCGGCTCCAACAATGTCCTGACGGACAATGGCCGC
ATAACAGCGGTCATTGACTGGAGCGAGGCGATGTTCGGGGATTCCCAATACGAGGTCGCCAACATCTTCT
TCTGGAGGCCGTGGTTGGCTTGTATGGAGCAGCAGACGCGCTACTTCGAGCGGAGGCATCCGGAGCTTGC
AGGATCGCCGCGGCTCCGGGCGTATATGCTCCGCATTGGTCTTGACCAACTCTATCAGAGCTTGGTTGAC
GGCAATTTCGATGATGCAGCTTGGGCGCAGGGTCGATGCGACGCAATCGTCCGATCCGGAGCCGGGACTG
TCGGGCGTACACAAATCGCCCGCAGAAGCGCGGCCGTCTGGACCGATGGCTGTGTAGAAGTACTCGCCGA
TAGTGGAAACCGACGCCCCAGCACTCGTCCGAGGGCAAAGGAATAGCACGTGCTACGAGATTTCGATTCC
ACCGCCGCCTTCTATGAAAGGTTGGGCTTCGGAATCGTTTTCCGGGACGCCGGCTGGATGATCCTCCAGC
GCGGGGATCTCATGCTGGAGTTCTTCGCCCACCCCAACTTGTTTATTGCAGCTTATAATGGTTACAAATA
AAGCAATAGCATCACAAATTTCACAAATAAAGCATTTTTTTCACTGCATTCTAGTTGTGGTTTGTCCAAA
CTCATCAATGTATCTTATCATGTCTGTATACCGTCGACCTCTAGCTAGAGCTTGGCGTAATCATGGTCAT
AGCTGTTTCCTGTGTGAAATTGTTATCCGCTCACAATTCCACACAACATACGAGCCGGAAGCATAAAGTG
TAAAGCCTGGGGTGCCTAATGAGTGAGCTAACTCACATTAATTGCGTTGCGCTCACTGCCCGCTTTCCAG
TCGGGAAACCTGTCGTGCCAGCTGCATTAATGAATCGGCCAACGCGCGGGGAGAGGCGGTTTGCGTATTG
GGCGCTCTTCCGCTTCCTCGCTCACTGACTCGCTGCGCTCGGTCGTTCGGCTGCGGCGAGCGGTATCAGC
TCACTCAAAGGCGGTAATACGGTTATCCACAGAATCAGGGGATAACGCAGGAAAGAACATGTGAGCAAAA
GGCCAGCAAAAGGCCAGGAACCGTAAAAAGGCCGCGTTGCTGGCGTTTTTCCATAGGCTCCGCCCCCCTG
ACGAGCATCACAAAAATCGACGCTCAAGTCAGAGGTGGCGAAACCCGACAGGACTATAAAGATACCAGGC
GTTTCCCCCTGGAAGCTCCCTCGTGCGCTCTCCTGTTCCGACCCTGCCGCTTACCGGATACCTGTCCGCC
TTTCTCCCTTCGGGAAGCGTGGCGCTTTCTCATAGCTCACGCTGTAGGTATCTCAGTTCGGTGTAGGTCG
TTCGCTCCAAGCTGGGCTGTGTGCACGAACCCCCCGTTCAGCCCGACCGCTGCGCCTTATCCGGTAACTA
TCGTCTTGAGTCCAACCCGGTAAGACACGACTTATCGCCACTGGCAGCAGCCACTGGTAACAGGATTAGC
AGAGCGAGGTATGTAGGCGGTGCTACAGAGTTCTTGAAGTGGTGGCCTAACTACGGCTACACTAGAAGAA
CAGTATTTGGTATCTGCGCTCTGCTGAAGCCAGTTACCTTCGGAAAAAGAGTTGGTAGCTCTTGATCCGG
CAAACAAACCACCGCTGGTAGCGGTGGTTTTTTTGTTTGCAAGCAGCAGATTACGCGCAGAAAAAAAGGA
TCTCAAGAAGATCCTTTGATCTTTTCTACGGGGTCTGACGCTCAGTGGAACGAAAACTCACGTTAAGGGA
TTTTGGTCATGAGATTATCAAAAAGGATCTTCACCTAGATCCTTTTAAATTAAAAATGAAGTTTTAAATC
AATCTAAAGTATATATGAGTAAACTTGGTCTGACAGTTACCAATGCTTAATCAGTGAGGCACCTATCTCA
GCGATCTGTCTATTTCGTTCATCCATAGTTGCCTGACTCCCCGTCGTGTAGATAACTACGATACGGGAGG
GCTTACCATCTGGCCCCAGTGCTGCAATGATACCGCGAGACCCACGCTCACCGGCTCCAGATTTATCAGC
AATAAACCAGCCAGCCGGAAGGGCCGAGCGCAGAAGTGGTCCTGCAACTTTATCCGCCTCCATCCAGTCT
ATTAATTGTTGCCGGGAAGCTAGAGTAAGTAGTTCGCCAGTTAATAGTTTGCGCAACGTTGTTGCCATTG
CTACAGGCATCGTGGTGTCACGCTCGTCGTTTGGTATGGCTTCATTCAGCTCCGGTTCCCAACGATCAAG
GCGAGTTACATGATCCCCCATGTTGTGCAAAAAAGCGGTTAGCTCCTTCGGTCCTCCGATCGTTGTCAGA
AGTAAGTTGGCCGCAGTGTTATCACTCATGGTTATGGCAGCACTGCATAATTCTCTTACTGTCATGCCAT
CCGTAAGATGCTTTTCTGTGACTGGTGAGTACTCAACCAAGTCATTCTGAGAATAGTGTATGCGGCGACC
GAGTTGCTCTTGCCCGGCGTCAATACGGGATAATACCGCGCCACATAGCAGAACTTTAAAAGTGCTCATC
ATTGGAAAACGTTCTTCGGGGCGAAAACTCTCAAGGATCTTACCGCTGTTGAGATCCAGTTCGATGTAAC
CCACTCGTGCACCCAACTGATCTTCAGCATCTTTTACTTTCACCAGCGTTTCTGGGTGAGCAAAAACAGG
AAGGCAAAATGCCGCAAAAAAGGGAATAAGGGCGACACGGAAATGTTGAATACTCATACTCTTCCTTTTT
CAATCTTATTGAAGCATTTATCAGGGTTATTGTCTCATGAGCGGATACATATTTGAATGTATTTAGAAAA
ATAAACAAATAGGGGTTCCGCGCACATTTCCCCGAAAAGTGCCACCTGACGTCGACGGATCGGGAGATCT
CCCGATCCCCTATGGTGCACTCTCAGTACAATCTGCTCTGATGCCGCATAGTTAAGCCAGTATCTGCTCC
CTGCTTGTGTGTTGGAGGTCGCTGAGTAGTGCGCGAGCAAAATTTAAGCTACAACAAGGCAAGGCTTGAC
CGACAATTGCATGAAGAATCTGCTTAGGGTTAGGCGTTTTGCGCTGCTTCGCGATGTACGGGCCAGATAT
ACGCGTT
Features (pLannotate 1.2.2; 20 found; start..end, strand, type, name):
      1..380     +  enhancer       CMV enhancer: human cytomegalovirus immediate early enhancer
    381..584     +  promoter       CMV promoter: human cytomegalovirus (CMV) immediate early promoter
    580..613     +  LTR            5' LTR (truncated) (fragment): truncated 5' long terminal repeat (LTR) from HIV-1
    629..647     +  promoter       T7 promoter: promoter for bacteriophage T7 RNA polymerase
    812..1141    +  CDS            SH3: SH3 is a basic (constitutively fluorescent) cyan fluorescent protein published in 2019, derived from Arabidopsis thaliana. It requires the cofactor flavin for fluorescence.
   1344..1568    +  polyA_signal   bGH poly(A) signal: bovine growth hormone polyadenylation signal
   1572..1593    +  promoter       SV40 promoter (fragment): SV40 enhancer and early promoter
   1614..2042    +  rep_origin     f1 ori (sequence partly withheld): f1 bacteriophage origin of replication; arrow indicates direction of (+) strand synthesis
   2056..2385    +  promoter       SV40 promoter: SV40 enhancer and early promoter
   2434..3456    +  CDS            hph: KHYB_ECOLX - Experimental evidence at protein level: Swiss-Prot protein existence level 1. The aminoglycoside phosphotransferases achieve inactivation of their antibiotic substrates by phosphorylation. Only phosphorylates hygromycin and closely related compounds such as demethyl analogs and destomycin. From Escherichia coli.
   3469..3594    +  CDS            ble (fragment): BLE_KLEPN - Experimental evidence at protein level: Swiss-Prot protein existence level 1. Binding protein with a strong affinity to the bleomycin family of antibiotics. Binds to CL990; an antimitotic-antibiotic compound. From Klebsiella pneumoniae.
   3589..3710    +  polyA_signal   SV40 poly(A) signal: SV40 polyadenylation signal
   3783..3799    -  protein_bind   lac operator: The lac repressor binds to the lac operator to inhibit transcription in E. coli. This inhibition can be relieved by adding lactose or isopropyl-β-D-thiogalactopyranoside (IPTG). lac repressor encoded by lacI
   3807..3837    -  promoter       lac promoter: promoter for the E. coli lac operon
   3852..3873    -  protein_bind   CAP binding site: CAP binding activates transcription in the presence of cAMP. E. coli catabolite activator protein
   3886..3978    -  CDS            lacI (fragment): lac repressor; lacI; The lac repressor binds to the lac operator to inhibit transcription in E. coli. This inhibition can be relieved by adding lactose or isopropyl-β-D-thiogalactopyranoside (IPTG).
   4161..4749    -  rep_origin     ori: high-copy-number ColE1/pMB1/pBR322/pUC origin of replication
   4920..5780    -  CDS            AmpR: β-lactamase; bla; confers resistance to ampicillin, carbenicillin, and related antibiotics
   5781..5885    -  promoter       AmpR promoter: bla
   5944..5996    -  misc_feature   bom (fragment): basis of mobility region from pBR322
