[The description below was written by a language model from this plasmid's Addgene catalogue record and pLannotate feature annotations shown in this document.]
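Description:
pLIC-lyn11-myc-LOV2GIVe (FA) is a mammalian expression plasmid built on the pLIC-myc backbone, with a sequenced length of 6,150 nt. It is propagated in E. coli through a high-copy ColE1/pUC-type origin and selected with ampicillin via the AmpR β-lactamase cassette. An f1 origin is also present. For mammalian cells, the feature table shows an SV40 early promoter driving the hygromycin phosphotransferase gene (hph) followed by an SV40 polyadenylation signal, which would allow hygromycin selection of stable transfectants, although the catalogue entry does not mention this use. Short annotated fragments (ble, lacI, bom, a truncated HIV-1 LTR match just after the CMV promoter) appear to be backbone remnants or partial matches rather than functional elements.

The payload is a 594 bp synthetic insert, introduced by ligation-independent cloning and expressed from the CMV enhancer/promoter, with a bGH polyadenylation signal downstream. A T7 promoter lies upstream of the coding region. The encoded fusion carries the Lyn11 sequence, generally used as a lipid-modified membrane-targeting motif, then a myc epitope tag and LOV2GIVe. According to the associated publication, LOV2GIVe is a rationally engineered modular protein for optogenetic activation of heterotrimeric G-proteins. The automated annotation labels part of this open reading frame as "SH3", a flavin-binding fluorescent protein from a plant. This most likely reflects homology to the flavin-binding LOV2 photosensory domain rather than a separate reporter. This version carries the F1685A (FA) substitution, described in the record as a GEF-deficient mutation, so it presumably serves as a loss-of-function negative control alongside the active membrane-targeted construct in light-dependent G-protein signalling experiments.
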