Addgene plasmid #170626: pLIC-lyn11-myc-LOV2GIVe (FA)
Purpose: For the mammalian expression of mLOV2GIVe GEF-deficient mutation F1685A
Depositing lab: Mikel Garcia-Marcos. Depositing organization: Boston University Medical Campus. Publication: Optogenetic activation of heterotrimeric G-proteins by LOV2GIVe, a rationally engineered modular protein. Garcia-Marcos M, Parag-Sharma K, Marivin A, Maziarz M, Luebbers A, Nguyen LT. Elife. 2020 Sep 16;9. pii: 60155. doi: 10.7554/eLife.60155. PubMed 32936073.
Backbone
  Vector backbone: pLIC-myc
  Backbone size w/o insert (bp): 6000
  Vector type: Mammalian Expression
Growth in bacteria
  Bacterial resistance: Ampicillin, 100 μg/mL
  Growth temperature: 37°C
  Growth strain: DH5alpha
  Copy number: High Copy
Gene/Insert
  Gene/Insert name: Lyn11-myc-LOV2GIVe (FA)
  Species: Synthetic
  Insert size (bp): 594
  Promoter: CMV
  Tag / fusion protein: myc (N terminal on backbone)
  Cloning method: Ligation Independent Cloning
  Sequencing primers: 5′ CMV-F
Terms and licenses: Academic/Nonprofit Terms; Industry Terms: Not Available to Industry
How to cite: pLIC-lyn11-myc-LOV2GIVe (FA) was a gift from Mikel Garcia-Marcos (Addgene plasmid # 170626 ; http://n2t.net/addgene:170626 ; RRID:Addgene_170626)
