>Addgene plasmid #170626 | pLIC-lyn11-myc-LOV2GIVe (FA) | depositor partial sequence | sequence record 332233 | Lyn11-myc-LOV2GIVe (FA)
ATGGGATGTATAAAATCAAAAGGGAAAGACAGCGGTACCGAGCTCGGATCCATGGAACAAAAACTTATTT
CTGAAGAAGATCTGGGAATTCTGTACTTCCAATCCAATGCGTTGGCTACTACACTTGAACGTATTGAGAA
GAACTTTGTCATTACTGACCCAAGGTTGCCAGATAATCCCATTATATTCGCGTCCGATAGTTTCTTGCAG
TTGACAGAATATAGCCGTGAAGAAATTTTGGGAAGAAACTGCAGGTTTCTACAAGGTCCTGAAACTGATC
GCGCGACAGTGAGAAAAATTAGAGATGCCATAGATAACCAAACAGAGGTCACTGTTCAGCTGATTAATTA
TACAAAGAGTGGTAAAAAGTTCTGGAACCTCTTTCACTTGCAGCCTATGCGAGATCAGAAGGGAGATGTC
CAGTACTTTATTGGGGTTCAGAAGGATGGAACTGAGCATGTCCGAGATGCTGCCGAGAGAGAGGGAGTCA
TGGAGATTAAGAAAACTGCAGAAAATATTGAAGTTGTTACTCTACAACAGGCTTTGGAAGAAAGCAATAA
GCTTACCTCAGTACAGATAAAGTCCTCAAGTTAA
